Addgene plasmid #111697: MAC_N_TOM22
Purpose: MAC-tagged gene expression
Depositing lab: Markku Varjosalo. Publication: An AP-MS- and BioID-compatible MAC-tag enables comprehensive mapping of protein interactions and subcellular localizations. Liu X, Salokas K, Tamene F, Jiu Y, Weldatsadik RG, Ohman T, Varjosalo M. Nat Commun. 2018 Mar 22;9(1):1188. doi: 10.1038/s41467-018-03523-2. PubMed 29568061.
Backbone
  Vector backbone: MAC-tag-N
  Backbone manufacturer: Markku Varjosalo, Addgene plasmid #108078
  Vector type: Mammalian Expression
Growth in bacteria
  Bacterial resistance: Ampicillin, 100 μg/mL
  Growth temperature: 37°C
  Growth strain: DH5alpha
  Copy number: High Copy
Gene/Insert
  Gene/Insert name: TOM22 (alt name: TOMM22)
  Species: H. sapiens (human)
  Entrez Gene: TOMM22 (a.k.a. 1C9-2, MST065, MSTP065, TOM22)
  Cloning method: Gateway Cloning
Terms and licenses: Academic/Nonprofit Terms; Industry Terms: Not Available to Industry
Depositor comments: CCSB-DFCI hORFeome collection(11042_E10)
How to cite: MAC_N_TOM22 was a gift from Markku Varjosalo (Addgene plasmid # 111697 ; http://n2t.net/addgene:111697 ; RRID:Addgene_111697)
