[The description below was written by a language model from this plasmid's Addgene catalogue record and pLannotate feature annotations shown in this document.]
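Description:
MAC_N_TOM22 is a mammalian expression plasmid built on the MAC-tag-N Gateway destination backbone. It carries the human TOMM22 (TOM22) open reading frame, which encodes the central receptor of the mitochondrial outer membrane translocase (TOM complex). The ORF comes from a human ORFeome collection and was inserted by Gateway recombination, so it is flanked by attB1 and attB2 sites. In bacteria the roughly 6.7 kb plasmid replicates from a high-copy ColE1/pUC-type origin and is selected with ampicillin through the bla gene. A partial f1 origin and lac promoter/operator remnants are also annotated.

Expression is driven by the CMV immediate early enhancer and promoter. Short tet operator-like fragments follow directly downstream, which suggests tetracycline-regulated expression in cells that supply the Tet repressor, although the record does not state this. Upstream of TOMM22 and on the same strand lie an E. coli BirA-derived biotin ligase coding sequence, an HA epitope fragment and two Strep-Tag II fragments. Together these make up the N-terminal MAC-tag, and a bGH polyadenylation signal terminates the transcript. The table lists no promoter directly in front of the FRT site and the hygromycin resistance gene that follows it. This layout is typical of vectors designed for FLP-mediated integration into a genomic FRT landing site, where integration activates hygromycin resistance and allows isogenic stable lines to be selected.

The stated purpose is MAC-tagged gene expression. The tag lets a single construct serve both Strep-based affinity purification mass spectrometry and BioID proximity biotinylation, and the HA epitope allows the protein to be detected or localised. Here those approaches would be applied to mapping the interactions and subcellular neighbourhood of TOM22.
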