Features (pLannotate 1.2.2; 27 found; start..end, strand, type, name):
     24..403     +  enhancer       CMV enhancer: human cytomegalovirus immediate early enhancer
    404..607     +  promoter       CMV promoter: human cytomegalovirus (CMV) immediate early promoter
    609..628     +  promoter       PLtetO-1 promoter (fragment): modified phage lambda PL promoter with tet operator sites (Lutz and Bujard, 1997)
    630..649     +  promoter       PLtetO-1 promoter (fragment): modified phage lambda PL promoter with tet operator sites (Lutz and Bujard, 1997)
    657..690     +  promoter       TRE3GV promoter (fragment): 3rd-generation Tet-responsive promoter that can be activated by binding of Tet-On® 3G, optimized for retroviral and lentiviral vectors
    850..1812    +  CDS            birA: BIRA_ECOLI - Also known as bioR, dhbB. Experimental evidence at protein level: Swiss-Prot protein existence level 1. Acts both as a biotin--[acetyl-CoA-carboxylase] ligase and a biotin-operon repressor. In the presence of ATP, BirA activates biotin to form the BirA-biotinyl-5'-adenylate (BirA-bio-5'-AMP or holoBirA) complex. HoloBirA can either transfer the biotinyl moiety to the biotin carboxyl carrier protein (BCCP) subunit of acetyl-CoA carboxylase, or bind to the biotin operator site and inhibit transcription of the operon. From Escherichia coli (strain K12).
   1813..1838    +  CDS            3xHA (fragment): three tandem HA epitope tags
   1870..1889    +  CDS            Strep-Tag II (fragment): peptide that binds Strep-Tactin®, an engineered form of streptavidin
   1930..1952    +  CDS            Strep-Tag II (fragment): peptide that binds Strep-Tactin®, an engineered form of streptavidin
   1966..1990    +  protein_bind   attB1: mutant version of attB; recombination site for the Gateway® BP reaction BP Clonase™
   1996..2421    +  CDS            TOMM22: TOM22_HUMAN - Also known as TOM22. Experimental evidence at protein level: Swiss-Prot protein existence level 1. Central receptor component of the translocase of the outer membrane of mitochondria (TOM complex) responsible for the recognition and translocation of cytosolically synthesized mitochondrial preproteins. Together with the peripheral receptor TOM20 functions as the transit peptide receptor and facilitates the movement of preproteins into the translocation pore (PubMed:10982837). Required for the translocation across the mitochondrial outer membrane of cytochrome P450 monooxygenases (
   2426..2450    -  protein_bind   attB2: mutant version of attB; recombination site for the Gateway® BP reaction BP Clonase™
   2494..2718    +  polyA_signal   bGH poly(A) signal: bovine growth hormone polyadenylation signal
   2722..2743    +  promoter       SV40 promoter (fragment): SV40 enhancer and early promoter
   2764..2997    +  rep_origin     f1 ori (fragment) (sequence partly withheld): f1 bacteriophage origin of replication; arrow indicates direction of (+) strand synthesis
   3002..3049    +  protein_bind   FRT: FLP-mediated recombination occurs in the 8-bp core sequence TCTAGAAA (Turan and Bode, 2011). FLP recombinase from the Saccharomyces cerevisiae 2μ plasmid
   3057..4079    +  CDS            HygR: aminoglycoside phosphotransferase from E. coli; aph(4)-Ia; confers resistance to hygromycin
   4089..4214    +  CDS            ble (fragment): BLE_KLEPN - Experimental evidence at protein level: Swiss-Prot protein existence level 1. Binding protein with a strong affinity to the bleomycin family of antibiotics. Binds to CL990; an antimitotic-antibiotic compound. From Klebsiella pneumoniae.
   4209..4330    +  polyA_signal   SV40 poly(A) signal: SV40 polyadenylation signal
   4403..4419    -  protein_bind   lac operator: The lac repressor binds to the lac operator to inhibit transcription in E. coli. This inhibition can be relieved by adding lactose or isopropyl-β-D-thiogalactopyranoside (IPTG). lac repressor encoded by lacI
   4427..4457    -  promoter       lac promoter: promoter for the E. coli lac operon
   4472..4493    -  protein_bind   CAP binding site: CAP binding activates transcription in the presence of cAMP. E. coli catabolite activator protein
   4506..4598    -  CDS            lacI (fragment): lac repressor; lacI; The lac repressor binds to the lac operator to inhibit transcription in E. coli. This inhibition can be relieved by adding lactose or isopropyl-β-D-thiogalactopyranoside (IPTG).
   4781..5369    -  rep_origin     ori: high-copy-number ColE1/pMB1/pBR322/pUC origin of replication
   5540..6400    -  CDS            AmpR: β-lactamase; bla; confers resistance to ampicillin, carbenicillin, and related antibiotics
   6401..6505    -  promoter       AmpR promoter: bla
   6564..6616    -  misc_feature   bom (fragment): basis of mobility region from pBR322
>Addgene plasmid #111697 | MAC_N_TOM22 | addgene full sequence | sequence record 212883 | Addgene NGS Result
TGTACGGGCCAGATATACGCGTTGACATTGATTATTGACTAGTTATTAATAGTAATCAATTACGGGGTCA
TTAGTTCATAGCCCATATATGGAGTTCCGCGTTACATAACTTACGGTAAATGGCCCGCCTGGCTGACCGC
CCAACGACCCCCGCCCATTGACGTCAATAATGACGTATGTTCCCATAGTAACGCCAATAGGGACTTTCCA
TTGACGTCAATGGGTGGAGTATTTACGGTAAACTGCCCACTTGGCAGTACATCAAGTGTATCATATGCCA
AGTACGCCCCCTATTGACGTCAATGACGGTAAATGGCCCGCCTGGCATTATGCCCAGTACATGACCTTAT
GGGACTTTCCTACTTGGCAGTACATCTACGTATTAGTCATCGCTATTACCATGGTGATGCGGTTTTGGCA
GTACATCAATGGGCGTGGATAGCGGTTTGACTCACGGGGATTTCCAAGTCTCCACCCCATTGACGTCAAT
GGGAGTTTGTTTTGGCACCAAAATCAACGGGACTTTCCAAAATGTCGTAACAACTCCGCCCCATTGACGC
AAATGGGCGGTAGGCGTGTACGGTGGGAGGTCTATATAAGCAGAGCTCTCCCTATCAGTGATAGAGATCT
CCCTATCAGTGATAGAGATCGTCGACGAGCTCGTTTAGTGAACCGTCAGATCGCCTGGAGACGCCATCCA
CGCTGTTTTGACCTCCATAGAAGACACCGGGACCGATCCAGCCTCCGGACTCTAGCGTTTAAACTTAAGC
TTGGTACCGAGCTCGGATCCACTAGTCCAGTGTGGTGGAATTCTGCAGATATCCAGCACAGTGGCGGCCG
CTCGAGACCATGAAGGACAACACCGTGCCCCTGAAGCTGATCGCCCTGCTGGCCAACGGCGAGTTCCACT
CTGGCGAGCAGCTGGGCGAGACACTGGGCATGAGCAGAGCCGCCATCAACAAGCACATCCAGACCCTGCG
GGACTGGGGCGTGGACGTGTTCACAGTGCCCGGCAAGGGCTACAGCCTGCCCGAGCCCATCCAGCTGCTG
AACGCCAAGCAGATCCTGGGCCAGCTGGATGGCGGATCTGTGGCCGTGCTGCCCGTGATCGACAGCACCA
ACCAGTATCTGCTCGACCGGATCGGCGAGCTGAAGTCCGGCGACGCCTGTATCGCCGAGTACCAGCAGGC
CGGCAGAGGCGGCAGGGGCAGAAAGTGGTTCAGCCCCTTCGGCGCCAACCTGTACCTGAGCATGTTCTGG
AGACTGGAACAGGGCCCAGCCGCCGCTATTGGCCTGAGCCTGGTCATCGGCATCGTGATGGCCGAGGTGC
TGCGGAAGCTGGGCGCCGACAAAGTGCGCGTGAAGTGGCCCAACGACCTGTATCTGCAGGACCGGAAGCT
GGCCGGCATCCTGGTGGAACTGACCGGCAAAACAGGCGACGCCGCCCAGATCGTGATCGGCGCTGGCATC
AACATGGCCATGCGGCGGGTGGAAGAGAGCGTGGTCAACCAGGGCTGGATCACCCTGCAGGAAGCCGGCA
TCAACCTGGACCGGAACACCCTGGCCGCCATGCTGATCAGAGAGCTGAGAGCCGCCCTGGAACTGTTCGA
GCAGGAAGGCCTGGCCCCCTACCTGAGCAGATGGGAGAAGCTGGACAACTTCATCAACCGGCCCGTGAAA
CTGATCATCGGCGACAAAGAGATCTTCGGCATCAGCCGGGGCATCGACAAGCAGGGGGCCCTGCTCCTGG
AACAGGACGGCATCATCAAGCCCTGGATGGGCGGCGAGATCAGCCTGCGGAGCGCCGAGAAGTACCCATA
CGATGTTCCTGACTATGCCGGTACCGAGCTCGGATCCACCATGGCTAGCTGGAGCCACCCGCAGTTCGAG
AAAGGTGGAGGTTCCGGAGGTGGATCGGGAGGTGGATCGTGGAGCCACCCGCAGTTCGAAAAAGCGGCCG
ATATCACAAGTTTGTACAAAAAAGCAGGCTCCACCATGGCTGCCGCCGTCGCTGCTGCCGGTGCAGGGGA
ACCCCAGTCCCCGGACGAATTGCTCCCGAAAGGCGACGCGGAGAAGCCTGAGGAGGAGCTGGAGGAGGAC
GACGATGAGGAGCTAGATGAGACCCTGTCGGAGAGACTATGGGGCCTGACGGAGATGTTTCCGGAGAGGG
TCCGGTCCGCGGCCGGAGCCACTTTTGATCTTTCCCTCTTTGTGGCTCAGAAAATGTACAGGTTTTCCAG
GGCAGCCTTGTGGATTGGGACCACTTCCTTTATGATCCTGGTTCTTCCCGTTGTCTTTGAGACGGAGAAG
TTGCAAATGGAGCAACAGCAGCAACTGCAGCAGCGGCAGATACTTCTAGGACCTAACACAGGGCTCTCAG
GAGGAATGCCAGGGGCTCTACCCTCACTTCCTGGAAAGATCTTGGACCCAGCTTTCTTGTACAAAGTGGT
GACGTAAGCTAGGGGCCCGTTTAAACCCGCTGATCAGCCTCGACTGTGCCTTCTAGTTGCCAGCCATCTG
TTGTTTGCCCCTCCCCCGTGCCTTCCTTGACCCTGGAAGGTGCCACTCCCACTGTCCTTTCCTAATAAAA
TGAGGAAATTGCATCGCATTGTCTGAGTAGGTGTCATTCTATTCTGGGGGGTGGGGTGGGGCAGGACAGC
AAGGGGGAGGATTGGGAAGACAATAGCAGGCATGCTGGGGATGCGGTGGGCTCTATGGCTTCTGAGGCGG
AAAGAACCAGCTGGGGCTCTAGGGGGTATCCCC
[124 nt withheld, positions 2764-2887]
C
[91 nt withheld, positions 2889-2979]
AGGGTGATGGTTCACGTACCTAGAAGTTCCTATTCCGAAGTTCCTATTCTCTAGAAAGTATAGGAACTTC
CTTGGCCAAAAAGCCTGAACTCACCGCGACGTCTGTCGAGAAGTTTCTGATCGAAAAGTTCGACAGCGTC
TCCGACCTGATGCAGCTCTCGGAGGGCGAAGAATCTCGTGCTTTCAGCTTCGATGTAGGAGGGCGTGGAT
ATGTCCTGCGGGTAAATAGCTGCGCCGATGGTTTCTACAAAGATCGTTATGTTTATCGGCACTTTGCATC
GGCCGCGCTCCCGATTCCGGAAGTGCTTGACATTGGGGAATTCAGCGAGAGCCTGACCTATTGCATCTCC
CGCCGTGCACAGGGTGTCACGTTGCAAGACCTGCCTGAAACCGAACTGCCCGCTGTTCTGCAGCCGGTCG
CGGAGGCCATGGATGCGATCGCTGCGGCCGATCTTAGCCAGACGAGCGGGTTCGGCCCATTCGGACCGCA
AGGAATCGGTCAATACACTACATGGCGTGATTTCATATGCGCGATTGCTGATCCCCATGTGTATCACTGG
CAAACTGTGATGGACGACACCGTCAGTGCGTCCGTCGCGCAGGCTCTCGATGAGCTGATGCTTTGGGCCG
AGGACTGCCCCGAAGTCCGGCACCTCGTGCACGCGGATTTCGGCTCCAACAATGTCCTGACGGACAATGG
CCGCATAACAGCGGTCATTGACTGGAGCGAGGCGATGTTCGGGGATTCCCAATACGAGGTCGCCAACATC
TTCTTCTGGAGGCCGTGGTTGGCTTGTATGGAGCAGCAGACGCGCTACTTCGAGCGGAGGCATCCGGAGC
TTGCAGGATCGCCGCGGCTCCGGGCGTATATGCTCCGCATTGGTCTTGACCAACTCTATCAGAGCTTGGT
TGACGGCAATTTCGATGATGCAGCTTGGGCGCAGGGTCGATGCGACGCAATCGTCCGATCCGGAGCCGGG
ACTGTCGGGCGTACACAAATCGCCCGCAGAAGCGCGGCCGTCTGGACCGATGGCTGTGTAGAAGTACTCG
CCGATAGTGGAAACCGACGCCCCAGCACTCGTCCGAGGGCAAAGGAATAGCACGTACTACGAGATTTCGA
TTCCACCGCCGCCTTCTATGAAAGGTTGGGCTTCGGAATCGTTTTCCGGGACGCCGGCTGGATGATCCTC
CAGCGCGGGGATCTCATGCTGGAGTTCTTCGCCCACCCCAACTTGTTTATTGCAGCTTATAATGGTTACA
AATAAAGCAATAGCATCACAAATTTCACAAATAAAGCATTTTTTTCACTGCATTCTAGTTGTGGTTTGTC
CAAACTCATCAATGTATCTTATCATGTCTGTATACCGTCGACCTCTAGCTAGAGCTTGGCGTAATCATGG
TCATAGCTGTTTCCTGTGTGAAATTGTTATCCGCTCACAATTCCACACAACATACGAGCCGGAAGCATAA
AGTGTAAAGCCTGGGGTGCCTAATGAGTGAGCTAACTCACATTAATTGCGTTGCGCTCACTGCCCGCTTT
CCAGTCGGGAAACCTGTCGTGCCAGCTGCATTAATGAATCGGCCAACGCGCGGGGAGAGGCGGTTTGCGT
ATTGGGCGCTCTTCCGCTTCCTCGCTCACTGACTCGCTGCGCTCGGTCGTTCGGCTGCGGCGAGCGGTAT
CAGCTCACTCAAAGGCGGTAATACGGTTATCCACAGAATCAGGGGATAACGCAGGAAAGAACATGTGAGC
AAAAGGCCAGCAAAAGGCCAGGAACCGTAAAAAGGCCGCGTTGCTGGCGTTTTTCCATAGGCTCCGCCCC
CCTGACGAGCATCACAAAAATCGACGCTCAAGTCAGAGGTGGCGAAACCCGACAGGACTATAAAGATACC
AGGCGTTTCCCCCTGGAAGCTCCCTCGTGCGCTCTCCTGTTCCGACCCTGCCGCTTACCGGATACCTGTC
CGCCTTTCTCCCTTCGGGAAGCGTGGCGCTTTCTCATAGCTCACGCTGTAGGTATCTCAGTTCGGTGTAG
GTCGTTCGCTCCAAGCTGGGCTGTGTGCACGAACCCCCCGTTCAGCCCGACCGCTGCGCCTTATCCGGTA
ACTATCGTCTTGAGTCCAACCCGGTAAGACACGACTTATCGCCACTGGCAGCAGCCACTGGTAACAGGAT
TAGCAGAGCGAGGTATGTAGGCGGTGCTACAGAGTTCTTGAAGTGGTGGCCTAACTACGGCTACACTAGA
AGAACAGTATTTGGTATCTGCGCTCTGCTGAAGCCAGTTACCTTCGGAAAAAGAGTTGGTAGCTCTTGAT
CCGGCAAACAAACCACCGCTGGTAGCGGTGGTTTTTTTGTTTGCAAGCAGCAGATTACGCGCAGAAAAAA
AGGATCTCAAGAAGATCCTTTGATCTTTTCTACGGGGTCTGACGCTCAGTGGAACGAAAACTCACGTTAA
GGGATTTTGGTCATGAGATTATCAAAAAGGATCTTCACCTAGATCCTTTTAAATTAAAAATGAAGTTTTA
AATCAATCTAAAGTATATATGAGTAAACTTGGTCTGACAGTTACCAATGCTTAATCAGTGAGGCACCTAT
CTCAGCGATCTGTCTATTTCGTTCATCCATAGTTGCCTGACTCCCCGTCGTGTAGATAACTACGATACGG
GAGGGCTTACCATCTGGCCCCAGTGCTGCAATGATACCGCGAGACCCACGCTCACCGGCTCCAGATTTAT
CAGCAATAAACCAGCCAGCCGGAAGGGCCGAGCGCAGAAGTGGTCCTGCAACTTTATCCGCCTCCATCCA
GTCTATTAATTGTTGCCGGGAAGCTAGAGTAAGTAGTTCGCCAGTTAATAGTTTGCGCAACGTTGTTGCC
ATTGCTACAGGCATCGTGGTGTCACGCTCGTCGTTTGGTATGGCTTCATTCAGCTCCGGTTCCCAACGAT
CAAGGCGAGTTACATGATCCCCCATGTTGTGCAAAAAAGCGGTTAGCTCCTTCGGTCCTCCGATCGTTGT
CAGAAGTAAGTTGGCCGCAGTGTTATCACTCATGGTTATGGCAGCACTGCATAATTCTCTTACTGTCATG
CCATCCGTAAGATGCTTTTCTGTGACTGGTGAGTACTCAACCAAGTCATTCTGAGAATAGTGTATGCGGC
GACCGAGTTGCTCTTGCCCGGCGTCAATACGGGATAATACCGCGCCACATAGCAGAACTTTAAAAGTGCT
CATCATTGGAAAACGTTCTTCGGGGCGAAAACTCTCAAGGATCTTACCGCTGTTGAGATCCAGTTCGATG
TAACCCACTCGTGCACCCAACTGATCTTCAGCATCTTTTACTTTCACCAGCGTTTCTGGGTGAGCAAAAA
CAGGAAGGCAAAATGCCGCAAAAAAGGGAATAAGGGCGACACGGAAATGTTGAATACTCATACTCTTCCT
TTTTCAATATTATTGAAGCATTTATCAGGGTTATTGTCTCATGAGCGGATACATATTTGAATGTATTTAG
AAAAATAAACAAATAGGGGTTCCGCGCACATTTCCCCGAAAAGTGCCACCTGACGTCGACGGATCGGGAG
ATCTCCCGATCCCCTATGGTGCACTCTCAGTACAATCTGCTCTGATGCCGCATAGTTAAGCCAGTATCTG
CTCCCTGCTTGTGTGTTGGAGGTCGCTGAGTAGTGCGCGAGCAAAATTTAAGCTACAACAAGGCAAGGCT
TGACCGACAATTGCATGAAGAATCTGCTTAGGGTTAGGCGTTTTGCGCTGCTTCGCGA
